>Addgene plasmid #230601 | AiP1240 - pAAV-AiE2068m-minBG-FlpO-WPRE-HGHpA | addgene full sequence | sequence record 466221 | Addgene NGS Result
CAAATTGCTGGGATTACAGGCGTGAACCACTGCTCCCTTCCCTGTCCTTCTGATTTTGTAGGTAACCACG
TGCGGACCGAGCGGCCGCAGGAACCCCTAGTGATGGAGTTGGCCACTCCCTCTCTGCGCGCTCGCTCGCT
CACTGAGGCCGGGCGACCAAAGGTCGCCCGACGCCCGGGCTTTGCCCGGGCGGCCTCAGTGAGCGAGCGA
GCGCGCAGCTGCCTGCAGGGGCGCCTGATGCGGTATTTTCTCCTTACGCATCTGTGCGGTATTTCACACC
GCATA
[95 nt withheld, positions 286-380]
T
[46 nt withheld, positions 382-427]
C
[141 nt withheld, positions 429-569]
CCTTTGACGTTGGAGTCCACGTTCTTT
[37 nt withheld, positions 597-633]
ACTCTATCTCGGGCTATTCTTTTGATTTATAAGGGATTTTGCCGATTTCGGTCTATTGGTTAAAAAATGA
GCTGATTTAACAAAAATTTAACGCGAATTTTAACAAAATATTAACGTTTACAATTTTATGGTGCACTCTC
AGTACAATCTGCTCTGATGCCGCATAGTTAAGCCAGCCCCGACACCCGCCAACACCCGCTGACGCGCCCT
GACGGGCTTGTCTGCTCCCGGCATCCGCTTACAGACAAGCTGTGACCGTCTCCGGGAGCTGCATGTGTCA
GAGGTTTTCACCGTCATCACCGAAACGCGCGAGACGAAAGGGCCTCGTGATACGCCTATTTTTATAGGTT
AATGTCATGATAATAATGGTTTCTTAGACGTCAGGTGGCACTTTTCGGGGAAATGTGCGCGGAACCCCTA
TTTGTTTATTTTTCTAAATACATTCAAATATGTATCCGCTCATGAGACAATAACCCTGATAAATGCTTCA
ATAATATTGAAAAAGGAAGAGTATGAGTATTCAACATTTCCGTGTCGCCCTTATTCCCTTTTTTGCGGCA
TTTTGCCTTCCTGTTTTTGCTCACCCAGAAACGCTGGTGAAAGTAAAAGATGCTGAAGATCAGTTGGGTG
CACGAGTGGGTTACATCGAACTGGATCTCAACAGCGGTAAGATCCTTGAGAGTTTTCGCCCCGAAGAACG
TTTTCCAATGATGAGCACTTTTAAAGTTCTGCTATGTGGCGCGGTATTATCCCGTATTGACGCCGGGCAA
GAGCAACTCGGTCGCCGCATACACTATTCTCAGAATGACTTGGTTGAGTACTCACCAGTCACAGAAAAGC
ATCTTACGGATGGCATGACAGTAAGAGAATTATGCAGTGCTGCCATAACCATGAGTGATAACACTGCGGC
CAACTTACTTCTGACAACGATCGGAGGACCGAAGGAGCTAACCGCTTTTTTGCACAACATGGGGGATCAT
GTAACTCGCCTTGATCGTTGGGAACCGGAGCTGAATGAAGCCATACCAAACGACGAGCGTGACACCACGA
TGCCTGTAGCAATGGCAACAACGTTGCGCAAACTATTAACTGGCGAACTACTTACTCTAGCTTCCCGGCA
ACAATTAATAGACTGGATGGAGGCGGATAAAGTTGCAGGACCACTTCTGCGCTCGGCCCTTCCGGCTGGC
TGGTTTATTGCTGATAAATCTGGAGCCGGTGAGCGTGGGTCTCGCGGTATCATTGCAGCACTGGGGCCAG
ATGGTAAGCCCTCCCGTATCGTAGTTATCTACACGACGGGGAGTCAGGCAACTATGGATGAACGAAATAG
ACAGATCGCTGAGATAGGTGCCTCACTGATTAAGCATTGGTAACTGTCAGACCAAGTTTACTCATATATA
CTTTAGATTGATTTAAAACTTCATTTTTAATTTAAAAGGATCTAGGTGAAGATCCTTTTTGATAATCTCA
TGACCAAAATCCCTTAACGTGAGTTTTCGTTCCACTGAGCGTCAGACCCCGTAGAAAAGATCAAAGGATC
TTCTTGAGATCCTTTTTTTCTGCGCGTAATCTGCTGCTTGCAAACAAAAAAACCACCGCTACCAGCGGTG
GTTTGTTTGCCGGATCAAGAGCTACCAACTCTTTTTCCGAAGGTAACTGGCTTCAGCAGAGCGCAGATAC
CAAATACTGTTCTTCTAGTGTAGCCGTAGTTAGGCCACCACTTCAAGAACTCTGTAGCACCGCCTACATA
CCTCGCTCTGCTAATCCTGTTACCAGTGGCTGCTGCCAGTGGCGATAAGTCGTGTCTTACCGGGTTGGAC
TCAAGACGATAGTTACCGGATAAGGCGCAGCGGTCGGGCTGAACGGGGGGTTCGTGCACACAGCCCAGCT
TGGAGCGAACGACCTACACCGAACTGAGATACCTACAGCGTGAGCTATGAGAAAGCGCCACGCTTCCCGA
AGGGAGAAAGGCGGACAGGTATCCGGTAAGCGGCAGGGTCGGAACAGGAGAGCGCACGAGGGAGCTTCCA
GGGGGAAACGCCTGGTATCTTTATAGTCCTGTCGGGTTTCGCCACCTCTGACTTGAGCGTCGATTTTTGT
GATGCTCGTCAGGGGGGCGGAGCCTATGGAAAAACGCCAGCAACGCGGCCTTTTTACGGTTCCTGGCCTT
TTGCTGGCCTTTTGCTCACATGTCCTGCAGGCAGCTGCGCGCTCGCTCGCTCACTGAGGCCGCCCGGGCG
TCGGGCGACCTTTGGTCGCCCGGCCTCAGTGAGCGAGCGAGCGCGCAGAGAGGGAGTGGCCAACTCCATC
ACTAGGGGTTCCTGCGGCCGCACGCGTCCAGGAAGAAACAAAGAAGCAGCTTTAGTCAACAAGATCCTTT
CAGAAGACCAAATGCACAACCATCCCTCAGGCCTCTACAAGCTGCTCAGTGTGCAGGGCTCTCGCCTCCT
CAGACCACGCTCAGGGGTTGCTAACGGCACCTGGTATTATTGAGAACTTAGCAACGTCAGATCAAATGCT
TCTGTTCATGGTCTGACCCAGTCCTTACTATGAGTTCAGATTTATGACTCTCAATTTACTAAAAAAGAAA
CTGATGATTTGAGAGGAGAAATGACCCAGCTAAGGCCATGTTAGGAATGTCTTGATGAGCCAAGACTTCA
TCCAGACCTGATTCTGGGGCCTGTGCTGTCATCCAATGTGCCTGGCCACTAAAGAACTTCAGTTCCTTGT
GGAATGGGGCCAGATGCCCCACCCCCAGATAGTTCAGCACCTTGTATGCTCCTTGAGACTCTGTAAAAAA
ATTTTTTAAGCCAACAAATGACTGAAAAACTACTTGAACAAAAGCCAAGCATGTTTGTTCAGACCGAGCT
CGGGCTGGGCATAAAAGTCAGGGCAGAGCCATCTATTGCTTACATTTGCTTCTGGCGTGGCCACCATGGC
TCCTAAGAAGAAGAGGAAGGTGATGAGCCAGTTCGACATCCTGTGCAAGACCCCCCCCAAGGTGCTGGTG
CGGCAGTTCGTGGAGAGATTCGAGAGGCCCAGCGGCGAGAAGATCGCCAGCTGTGCCGCCGAGCTGACCT
ACCTGTGCTGGATGATCACCCACAACGGCACCGCCATCAAGAGGGCCACCTTCATGAGCTACAACACCAT
CATCAGCAACAGCCTGAGCTTCGACATCGTGAACAAGAGCCTGCAGTTCAAGTACAAGACCCAGAAGGCC
ACCATCCTGGAGGCCAGCCTGAAGAAGCTGATCCCCGCCTGGGAGTTCACCATCATCCCTTACAACGGCC
AGAAGCACCAGAGCGACATCACCGACATCGTGTCCAGCCTGCAGCTGCAGTTCGAGAGCAGCGAGGAGGC
CGACAAGGGCAACAGCCACAGCAAGAAGATGCTGAAGGCCCTGCTGTCCGAGGGCGAGAGCATCTGGGAG
ATCACCGAGAAGATCCTGAACAGCTTCGAGTACACCAGCAGGTTCACCAAGACCAAGACCCTGTACCAGT
TCCTGTTCCTGGCCACATTCATCAACTGCGGCAGGTTCAGCGACATCAAGAACGTGGACCCCAAGAGCTT
CAAGCTGGTGCAGAACAAGTACCTGGGCGTGATCATTCAGTGCCTGGTGACCGAGACCAAGACAAGCGTG
TCCAGGCACATCTACTTTTTCAGCGCCAGAGGCAGGATCGACCCCCTGGTGTACCTGGACGAGTTCCTGA
GGAACAGCGAGCCCGTGCTGAAGAGAGTGAACAGGACCGGCAACAGCAGCAGCAACAAGCAGGAGTACCA
GCTGCTGAAGGACAACCTGGTGCGCAGCTACAACAAGGCCCTGAAGAAGAACGCCCCCTACCCCATCTTC
GCTATCAAGAACGGCCCTAAGAGCCACATCGGCAGGCACCTGATGACCAGCTTTCTGAGCATGAAGGGCC
TGACCGAGCTGACAAACGTGGTGGGCAACTGGAGCGACAAGAGGGCCTCCGCCGTGGCCAGGACCACCTA
CACCCACCAGATCACCGCCATCCCCGACCACTACTTCGCCCTGGTGTCCAGGTACTACGCCTACGACCCC
ATCAGCAAGGAGATGATCGCCCTGAAGGACGAGACCAACCCCATCGAGGAGTGGCAGCACATCGAGCAGC
TGAAGGGCAGCGCCGAGGGCAGCATCAGATACCCCGCCTGGAACGGCATCATCAGCCAGGAGGTGCTGGA
CTACCTGAGCAGCTACATCAACAGGCGGATCTGAGAATTCGATATCAAGCTTATCGATAATCAACCTCTG
GATTACAAAATTTGTGAAAGATTGACTGGTATTCTTAACTATGTTGCTCCTTTTACGCTATGTGGATACG
CTGCTTTAATGCCTTTGTATCATGCTATTGCTTCCCGTATGGCTTTCATTTTCTCCTCCTTGTATAAATC
CTGGTTGCTGTCTCTTTATGAGGAGTTGTGGCCCGTTGTCAGGCAACGTGGCGTGGTGTGCACTGTGTTT
GCTGACGCAACCCCCACTGGTTGGGGCATTGCCACCACCTGTCAGCTCCTTTCCGGGACTTTCGCTTTCC
CCCTCCCTATTGCCACGGCGGAACTCATCGCCGCCTGCCTTGCCCGCTGCTGGACAGGGGCTCGGCTGTT
GGGCACTGACAATTCCGTGGTGTTGTCGGGGAAATCATCGTCCTTTCCTTGGCTGCTCGCCTATGTTGCC
ACCTGGATTCTGCGCGGGACGTCCTTCTGCTACGTCCCTTCGGCCCTCAATCCAGCGGACCTTCCTTCCC
GCGGCCTGCTGCCGGCTCTGCGGCCTCTTCCGCGTCTTCGCCTTCGCCCTCAGACGAGTCGGATCTCCCT
TTGGGCCGCCTCCCCGCATCGATACCGAGCGCTGCTCGAGAGATCTACGGGTGGCATCCCTGTGACCCCT
CCCCAGTGCCTCTCCTGGCCCTGGAAGTTGCCACTCCAGTGCCCACCAGCCTTGTCCTAATAAAATTAAG
TTGCATCATTTTGTCTGACTAGGTGTCCTTCTATAATATTATGGGGTGGAGGGGGGTGGTATGGAGCAAG
GGGCAAGTTGGGAAGACAACCTGTAGGGCCTGCGGGGTCTATTGGGAACCAAGCTGGAGTGCAGTGGCAC
AATCTTGGCTCACTGCAATCTCCGCCTCCTGGGTTCAAGCGATTCTCCTGCCTCAGCCTCCCGAGTTGTT
GGGATTCCAGGCATGCATGACCAGGCTCAGCTAATTTTTGTTTTTTTGGTAGAGACGGGGTTTCACCATA
TTGGCCAGGCTGGTCTCCAACTCCTAATCTCAGGTGATCTACCCACCTTGGCCTCC
Features (pLannotate 1.2.2; 14 found; start..end, strand, type, name):
     89..229     +  repeat_region  AAV2 ITR: inverted terminal repeat of adeno-associated virus serotype 2 inverted
    234..285     -  misc_feature   bom (fragment): basis of mobility region from pBR322
    304..759     +  rep_origin     f1 ori (sequence partly withheld): f1 bacteriophage origin of replication; arrow indicates direction of (+) strand synthesis
    760..809     -  misc_feature   bom (fragment): basis of mobility region from pBR322
    911..946     -  CDS            rop (fragment): Rop protein, which maintains plasmids at low copy number; rop
   1041..1145    +  promoter       AmpR promoter: bla
   1146..2006    +  CDS            AmpR: β-lactamase; bla; confers resistance to ampicillin, carbenicillin, and related antibiotics
   2177..2765    +  rep_origin     ori: high-copy-number ColE1/pMB1/pBR322/pUC origin of replication
   2838..2865    +  repeat_region  AAV2 ITR (fragment): inverted terminal repeat of adeno-associated virus serotype 2 inverted
   2894..2921    +  repeat_region  AAV2 ITR (fragment): inverted terminal repeat of adeno-associated virus serotype 2 inverted
   3569..4867    +  CDS            FLPo: nuclear-targeted site-specific recombinase FLPo is a mouse codon-optimized fusion between the SV40 nuclear localization signal and a thermostable version of the Saccharomyces cerevisiae site-specific recombinase FLP. Recombination occurs at FRT sequences.
   4868..4892    +  misc_feature   MCS (fragment): pBluescript multiple cloning site
   4892..5480    +  misc_feature   WPRE: woodchuck hepatitis virus posttranscriptional regulatory element
   5512..49      +  polyA_signal   hGH poly(A) signal (across the origin): human growth hormone polyadenylation signal
