[The description below was written by a language model from this plasmid's Addgene catalogue record and pLannotate feature annotations shown in this document.]
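Description:
AiP1240 - pAAV-AiE2068m-minBG-FlpO-WPRE-HGHpA is an AAV transfer plasmid built on a pAAV2 backbone, intended for packaging recombinant adeno-associated virus that delivers a recombinase to defined brain cell populations. In bacteria it is maintained through a high-copy ColE1/pUC-type origin and selected with ampicillin via the β-lactamase gene and its own promoter. An f1 phage origin and small remnants of pBR322 bom and rop sequences are also present in the backbone. AAV2 inverted terminal repeats flank the expression cassette and provide the signals for genome replication and encapsidation. One ITR is annotated in full, while the other is detected only as two short fragments in the sequencing-derived record, a common outcome for these structured repeats.

The payload is FlpO, a mouse codon-optimized, thermostable FLP recombinase fused to an SV40 nuclear localization signal, which recombines FRT sites. According to the catalogue entry, expression is driven by the AiE2068m enhancer placed upstream of the minimal beta-globin promoter (minBG). Neither element is annotated in the feature table, but the unannotated interval between the ITR fragments and the FlpO coding sequence is where they would lie. The minimal promoter has little activity of its own, so the enhancer dictates cell-type specificity. The record does not state which cell populations it targets. Downstream, a WPRE enhances transcript stability and expression, and the human growth hormone polyadenylation signal terminates the transcript.

The construct belongs to a suite of enhancer AAVs for genetic access to cortical cell types. It would typically be paired with Flp-dependent (FRT-flanked) reporter or effector viruses or mouse lines for selective or intersectional labelling and manipulation.
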