Addgene plasmid #230601: AiP1240 - pAAV-AiE2068m-minBG-FlpO-WPRE-HGHpA
Purpose: AiE2068m is an enhancer sequence, designed to drive AAV-mediated transgene expression in specific populations of brain cells
Depositing lab: Allen Institute for Brain Science & Bosiljka Tasic. Depositing organization: Allen Institute. Publication: A suite of enhancer AAVs and transgenic mouse lines for genetic access to cortical cell types. Ben-Simon Y, Hooper M, Narayan S, Daigle TL, Dwivedi D, Way SW, Oster A, Stafford DA, Mich JK, Taormina MJ, Martinez RA, Opitz-Araya X, Roth JR, Alexander JR, Allen S, Amster A, Arbuckle J, Ayala A, Baker PM, Bakken TE, Barcelli T, Barta S, Bendrick J, Bertagnolli D, Bielstein C, Bishwakarma P, Bowlus J, Boyer G, Brouner K, Casian B, Casper T, Chakka AB, Chakrabarty R, Chance RK, Chavan S, Clark M, Colbert K, Collman F, Daniel S, Departee M, DiValentin P, Donadio N, Dotson N, Egdorf T, Fliss T, Gabitto M, Garcia J, Gary A, Gasperini M, Gloe J, Goldy J, Gore BB, Graybuck L, Greisman N, Haeseleer F, Halterman C, Haradon Z, Hastings SD, Helback O, Ho W, Hockemeyer D, Huang C, Huff S, Hunker A, Johansen N, Jones D, Juneau Z, Kalmbach B, Kannan M, Khem S, Kussick E, Kutsal R, Larsen R, Lee C, Lee AY, Leibly M, Lenz GH, Li S, Liang E, Lusk N, Madigan Z, Malloy J, Malone J, McCue R, Melchor J, Mollenkopf T, Moosman S, Morin E, Newman D, Ng L, Ngo K, Omstead V, Otto S, Oyama A, Pena N, Pham T, Phillips E, Pom CA, Potekhina L, Ransford S, Ray PL, Rette D, Reynoldson C, Rimorin C, Rocha D, Ruiz A, Sanchez REA, Sawyer L, Sedeno-Cortes A, Sevigny JP, Shapovalova N, Shepard N, Shulga L, Sigler AR, Siverts L, Soliman S, Somasundaram S, Staats B, Stewart K, Szelenyi E, Tieu M, Trader C, Tran A, van Velthoven CTJ, Walker M, Wang Y, Weed N, Wirthlin M, Wood T, Wynalda B, Yao Z, Zhou T, Ariza J, Dee N, Reding M, Ronellenfitch K, Mufti S, Sunkin SM, Smith KA, Esposito L, Waters J, Thyagarajan B, Yao S, Lein ES, Zeng H, Levi BP, Ngai J, Ting JT, Tasic B. Cell. 2025 May 16:S0092-8674(25)00513-6. doi: 10.1016/j.cell.2025.05.002. PubMed 40403729.
Backbone
  Vector backbone: pAAV2
  Vector type: AAV
Growth in bacteria
  Bacterial resistance: Ampicillin, 100 μg/mL
  Growth temperature: 37°C
  Growth strain: NEB Stable
  Copy number: High Copy
Gene/Insert
  Gene/Insert name: FlpO
  Species: Synthetic
  Promoter: minBG
  Cloning method: Restriction Enzyme; 5′ cloning site MluI (unknown if destroyed); 3′ cloning site SacI (unknown if destroyed)
Terms and licenses: Academic/Nonprofit Terms; Industry Terms: Not Available to Industry
How to cite: AiP1240 - pAAV-AiE2068m-minBG-FlpO-WPRE-HGHpA was a gift from Allen Institute for Brain Science & Bosiljka Tasic (Addgene plasmid # 230601 ; http://n2t.net/addgene:230601 ; RRID:Addgene_230601)
